>Addgene plasmid #118232 | pBSV2G_PflaB-msfCFPBb | depositor full sequence | sequence record 223343 | Full Sequence
CCAAAATCCCTTAACGTGAGTTTTCGTTCCACTGAGCGTCAGACCCCGTAGAAAAGATCAAAGGATCTTC
TTGAGATCCTTTTTTTCTGCGCGTAATCTGCTGCTTGCAAACAAAAAAACCACCGCTACCAGCGGTGGTT
TGTTTGCCGGATCAAGAGCTACCAACTCTTTTTCCGAAGGTAACTGGCTTCAGCAGAGCGCAGATACCAA
ATACTGTCCTTCTAGTGTAGCCGTAGTTAGGCCACCACTTCAAGAACTCTGTAGCACCGCCTACATACCT
CGCTCTGCTAATCCTGTTACCAGTGGCTGCTGCCAGTGGCGATAAGTCGTGTCTTACCGGGTTGGACTCA
AGACGATAGTTACCGGATAAGGCGCAGCGGTCGGGCTGAACGGGGGGTTCGTGCACACAGCCCAGCTTGG
AGCGAACGACCTACACCGAACTGAGATACCTACAGCGTGAGCTATGAGAAAGCGCCACGCTTCCCGAAGG
GAGAAAGGCGGACAGGTATCCGGTAAGCGGCAGGGTCGGAACAGGAGAGCGCACGAGGGAGCTTCCAGGG
GGAAACGCCTGGTATCTTTATAGTCCTGTCGGGTTTCGCCACCTCTGACTTGAGCGTCGATTTTTGTGAT
GCTCGTCAGGGGGGCGGAGCCTATGGAAAAACGCCAGCAACGCGGCCTTTTTACGGTTCCTGGGCTTTTG
CTGGCCTTTTGCTCACATGTTCTTTCCTGCACTAGATCCCCGGCAAGTTCATCCTTAGGGTTTCCATATC
TCTTAAAAAGTCAATTTCTGCTTGATTAATTTCTTGTGGATTATTGTTTTTGCGGTTTTTCATTTTTTAT
CTCCTTGAGTATTGAATTTTTTCTTATATATAAATATATAGCAAAAACTATTTTTGCCAACTTTTTTACA
AAAAATTTTTTATTAAAACACTTAGGGCTTTGCTAAATTCTCTTTTAAAAGAACTTAGTAAAGCCCTATG
GATTTAAGAACTGATTATACTTACGTAGTAAAAATACTACAGATATTAATAGTATAGACCATATCAAAAT
CATAATCAATTTATATTTATCTAAAATTGTAGTCCATACAAAATACAAAAAAATTAGGTTTTTCTAAATT
CTATTTTAAAAGAACTTAGTAACACCTAATCTCTAAATTACTTACAAAATTCTAAAATTAGATTTTTAGT
TCTTCATATTTCTTTAAAAGTTTTTTAAGAAAATCTTTTTGATTTTCAAAAATTTCATGCATCATAAAAC
TAGTAAATTTGGATTTTTTTTTGTAAAAATCATAACTTTCTTGGGTTTTAAGTTGAAATCTTAATGGTTT
TATTGGATTTTGCCTAGATTTTTTTAACGCCGGACTTTCTTTATCTTTTATAAAATTATAAGAATTTTTA
ATACCATTTTCTATTAAATAATCTTCTTTTATAAGCCCCTCTTGCAGTGCAGTTGCTAATCTTAAATACT
TATACGCTTGAGTTTTTGCTACATCAAAGTCTTTTATAAAATCAAGAAAAGTTTTATAACCATCAAATTT
ATAATATTGATTATCTTTTATTTCTTTTAAAATTTTAATATTTTCCACCCTGTGGAATATTTCTTTTTTG
AAATTGTCATTTAACTTTTCCTTTAGTGTCTTGTAATAAGAAATTTTACTTTCATTAATCATTAAATTTT
GTTCAACATAAGTATCTATCTTTTTTGTTAAAACTTTAACAACACGTTTTTTTTCCATAAAAATTTTCCT
TTATTTTTGCAACATTTTCCTTAATTGATATAATTGTTACTATTTTAGATTTTTTAATATCCACTTAAGA
ATTAATCCCTCACTAGAATATTTTTTATTATAGAATTCATATACATGTTTTTCTAAATCTATAAATTTAT
CAACAATTGCTTTATTATAGGGTGTATCTATCTTTTCTTTTCTTAATAATCGTCTCATATTCTTTAAATA
ACAACAAACACTGCCGGTTTTAAACCTAAATTCTATGTAATATATTTTTGAAAAAGTATATACATTTTCA
ACCCCGTTTATTTCATACTTTACAAAAACATTATTTATTGGTTTTCTATAACCATAGTAAATGCCTAAAA
ATTTGTCCCCGTCTTTCATAGGATATAGATAAAGTTTTTGAATCTCTGATTTATCTAATAATTTTTCAAA
AAAAATTATACACCGCTTTTGTTTGTTACTAACTACTCTATGCAATGCCTTTAATATTTTTGTGTGATAT
ATATTTTTATCACCTTTTTTTTCTTTCAGCAGGAAGATACTTTCTTTTGGAAATTTAATTTTTTGTTCAT
TTATTCTTGCAGCCTTAAGTCCGATTTTCATATTTAATCCTTATATAGCCTTTCTATTTAATTCTTTTAA
ACTCAATAAACTTTTTTGGTTTTTCATTAGTTCTAATAATTCGCAATAATATGTGCAAAACACTTTATTG
TATTCTATTTTCTTTTGGTTATTCAAATATTCTTTTATAATTGGCTTTAGAAGTTCAATATTTACTTCTT
TTTTTAGTTGTTCAATAAGGATATTGAAAATGTTTGTTTTTAAATCTTGATAATTTTGTTGAGAATTTTC
TTTTTTTCTTTCAATTGACTTCTCTAATTTACGCTTTATATTGTTTAAATCGCTATATTTATGACTTTCA
ATAATAAAATGAGGCTTAAATTTGTAATTTTCGTATATTTTTTGGAAACTTGTTTCTAATTGTTTAGAAT
TATATTCATTTTTTTCAAATTCTTTTTGAGTGTTGCATAGAATTTCCTTTAATTTTTCTTGTTTTTCTTT
CATACAAGATTTAGTAAAATGTATATTTTTATTTTTTAGTAATTTAATTTCTATTATTTTTATGATTTTA
AGTATTTTGATTATATTATCTTTATCAATATTTAAATTGAATAAAATTGTAAGAAAAATTGAAAGAATTT
TTTTACATAAAAAGTTACATTTATTGAAGTAATTTCTTACTTGATACTTTTCTATTTCATTAATCTTTCT
TTCTTCTTTTATATTATTTTTATTATTTAAACACTCCTTTAAATCTACACTCCCATTTTTAGTAAATCTA
TCTTTAAGGCCCCTTGAAACTCTATTTTGAAATCTTAAATCTTTTTTTTCTTGAAAGTATTTATAGATTT
TTTGGTAACATTCTTTTTTTGAAAAATTAAGTTGATAGTATATTTCGGTCCCCAAATTTACCCCTAAGTG
TTTGTGATAATTAGTTGTGACTTTAAATTCTTTTTCTAATTTGTAAAGGTAATTTTGCAGTGTTTTTAGT
TTAACGGGTGTTTGACTATTTCTTTTAAGGTTTTCATTAAAGTAATAGAGTATGTTTTTTTGTGTGTATT
TCTTATATGTTTTATTTATGTACGCTAGTGTTGAGATAAGAACTACTAATTTATACTGTAATTTATTGTA
GCAAGTTGTGGTTTTACTGGTTTTGTTTATATTAGATAAGTTTTCCATTTATAGCTCCTTGAATACCGGA
TTTTTTATCTATAAAGTATATATATCACAATTTTGATTTAAAAGTAAATTCTTTTTTTAAAAATACAAAA
ATTTTTTATAAATTATATAGACCATGATATTGTATTAATACTAATTGATTTTAATTTAAGGTTGAACTAA
AATAAACATAGTTTTGTAGAAAATAATTTTTCATTATTTTGCTACTTGATATTGGATCGTAAAAATATTA
GGGCTTTACAAAGTTCTTTTAAAAGAGAATTAGTAAAGCCCTAAGTCTTTTAATAAAAAATTTTTTGTAA
AAAAGTTGGCAAAAATAGTTTTTGCTATATATTTATATATAAGAAAAAATTCAATACTCAAGGAGATAAA
AAATGGAAAACTTAAACAATAATCCACAAAAAATTAATCAAATAAATAAGCAAACTAATTTTATTGGTTT
TGAAAATTTTATAGAACTTGATAATCAAGTTAATCAAACTAAAGAAAAAAGTAAATTAAGTAAGATAGGT
AAGAAATTACCCGGAATAAGCAGTCAAGTCTAGTGCGGCCGCGCCCAATACGCAAACCGCCTCTCCCCGC
GCGTTGGCCGATTCATTAATGCAGCTGGCACGACAGGTTTCCCGACTGGAAAGCGGGCAGTGAGCGCAAC
GCAATTAATGTGAGTTAGCTCACTCATTAGGCACCCCAGGCTTTACACTTTATGCTTCCGGCTCGTATGT
TGTGTGGAATTGTGAGCGGATAACAATTTCACACAGGAAACAGCTATGACATGATTACGAATTCGAGCTC
TGTCTGTCGCCTCTTGTGGCTTCCGGAGGAGTTATTTATAATAAAATAAAGAATTACGACTTGAAAATTT
TTAATCAAAAAAATAAAGTTGAAGATTATAAAAAGAAGTACGAAGATAGAGAGAGAAAAGTGGAAGGTGA
ACTTAATACCTTGGATTTTACCGTTAAGCGCATGAAAGATCAAGAAAATACATTAAAGGCTTTTGATTTT
AATCAAAGAAATAAATAATAATAATTATTTTTAATGCTATTGCTATTTGCGTTTCTTTTTTTTTAATTTT
TGTGCTATTCTTTTTAACAGGCAAAAGGATTTGCCAAAGTCAGAAATTTAAATTTTATCATGGAGGAATG
AGGATCCATGAGTAAAGGTGAAGAATTATTTACTGGTGTTGTTCCTATTTTAGTTGAATTAGATGGTGAT
GTTAATGGTCATAAATTTAGTGTTAGAGGTGAAGGTGAAGGTGATGCTACTAATGGTAAATTAACTTTAA
AATTTATTTGTACTACTGGTAAATTACCTGTTCCTTGGCCTACTTTAGTTACTACTTTAACTTGGGGTGT
TCAATGTTTTAGTAGATATCCTGATCATATGAAAAGACATGATTTTTTTAAAAGTGCTATGCCTGAAGGT
TATGTTCAAGAAAGAACTATTAGTTTTAAAGATGATGGTACTTATAAAACTAGAGCTGAAGTTAAATTTG
AAGGTGATACTTTAGTTAATAGAATTGAATTAAAAGGTATTGATTTTAAAGAAGATGGTAATATTTTAGG
TCATAAATTAGAATATAATTTTAATAGTCATAATGTTTATATTACTGCTGATAAACAAAAAAATGGTATT
AAAGCTAATTTTAAAATTAGACATAATGTTGAAGATGGTAGTGTTCAATTAGCTGATCATTATCAACAAA
ATACTCCTATTGGTGATGGTCCTGTTTTATTACCTGATAATCATTATTTAAGTACTCAAAGTAAATTAAG
TAAAGATCCTAATGAAAAAAGAGATCATATGGTTTTATTAGAATTTGTTACTGCTGCTGGTATTACTCAT
GGTATGGATGAATTATATAAATAAGCTTGGCACTGGCCGTCGTTTTACAACGTCGTGACTGGGAAAACCC
TGGCGTTACCCAACTTAATCGCCTTGCAGCACATCCCCCTTTCGCCAGCTGGCGTAATAGCGAAGAGGCC
CGCACCGATCGCCCTTCCCAACAGTTGCGCAGCCTGAATGGCGAATGGCGCGGCCGCCCTAGGTTAATAC
CCGAGCTTCAAGGAAGATTTCCTATTAAGGTTGAACTTAAGAGCTTAAGCATAGACGATTTGAAAAAAAT
TTTAAAACAAACAAAAAATTCTTTAATAAAACAATATGTTGCGATGTTTAAGGTTTATGATTTAGATTTA
AAGTTTAGTGAGGAAGCTATAGATAGAATTGCAGAGCTTACTTTTAATATGAATCTTGAGAGTGAAAATC
TTGGTGCCAGAAGACTTCACGGTGTTATGGAAATAGTGCTTGCAGATCTTTTTTTTGAAGTGCCTGGCAG
TAAGTTGAAAAAATTTGAAATAAACTTGGACTATGTTAATAAAAAAATACAAATTAACGAACAAAAAGAT
TTGAATTATTATATAATTTAGTTAAAAGCAATTTTAAATGAGGGAGGTTTCCATATGTTACGCAGCAGCA
ACGATGTTACGCAGCAGGGCAGTCGCCCTAAAACAAAGTTAGGTGGCTCAAGTATGGGCATCATTCGCAC
ATGTAGGCTCGGCCCTGACCAAGTCAAATCCATGCGGGCTGCTCTTGATCTTTTCGGTCGTGAGTTCGGA
GACGTAGCCACCTACTCCCAACATCAGCCGGACTCCGATTACCTCGGGAACTTGCTCCGTAGTAAGACAT
TCATCGCGCTTGCTGCCTTCGACCAAGAAGCGGTTGTTGGCGCTCTCGCGGCTTACGTTCTGCCCAGGTT
TGAGCAGCCGCGTAGTGAGATCTATATCTATGATCTCGCAGTCTCCGGCGAGCACCGGAGGCAGGGCATT
GCCACCGCGCTCATCAATCTCCTCAAGCATGAGGCCAACGCGCTTGGTGCTTATGTGATCTACGTGCAAG
CAGATTACGGTGACGATCCCGCAGTGGCTCTCTATACAAAGTTGGGCATACGGGAAGAAGTGATGCACTT
TGATATCGACCCAAGTACCGCCACCTAACAATTCGTTCAAGCCGAGATCGGCTTACGCGT
Features (pLannotate 1.2.2; 11 found; start..end, strand, type, name):
     71..659     +  rep_origin     ori: high-copy-number ColE1/pMB1/pBR322/pUC origin of replication
   1626..1642    -  promoter       ADH1 promoter (fragment): S. cerevisiae ADH1; promoter for alcohol dehydrogenase 1
   4031..4123    +  CDS            lacI (fragment): lac repressor; lacI; The lac repressor binds to the lac operator to inhibit transcription in E. coli. This inhibition can be relieved by adding lactose or isopropyl-β-D-thiogalactopyranoside (IPTG).
   4136..4157    +  protein_bind   CAP binding site: CAP binding activates transcription in the presence of cAMP. E. coli catabolite activator protein
   4172..4202    +  promoter       lac promoter: promoter for the E. coli lac operon
   4210..4226    +  protein_bind   lac operator: The lac repressor binds to the lac operator to inhibit transcription in E. coli. This inhibition can be relieved by adding lactose or isopropyl-β-D-thiogalactopyranoside (IPTG). lac repressor encoded by lacI
   4271..4495    +  CDS            fliD (fragment): FLID_BORBU - Protein inferred from homology: Swiss-Prot protein existence level 3. Required for the morphogenesis and for the elongation of the flagellar filament by facilitating polymerization of the flagellin monomers at the tip of growing filament. Forms a capping structure, which prevents flagellin subunits (transported through the central channel of the flagellum) from leaking out without polymerization at the distal end (By similarity). From Borrelia burgdorferi (strain ATCC 35210 / B31 / CIP 102532 / DSM 4680).
   4628..5341    +  CDS            Superfolder GFP: Superfolder GFP is a basic (constitutively fluorescent) green fluorescent protein published in 2005, derived from Aequorea victoria. It is reported to be a very rapidly-maturing weak dimer.
   5351..5505    +  CDS            lacZα (fragment): LacZα fragment of β-galactosidase; lacZ fragment
   5524..5898    +  CDS            hslU (fragment): HSLU_BORBU - Protein inferred from homology: Swiss-Prot protein existence level 3. ATPase subunit of a proteasome-like degradation complex; this subunit has chaperone activity. The binding of ATP and its subsequent hydrolysis by HslU are essential for unfolding of protein substrates subsequently hydrolyzed by HslV. HslU recognizes the N-terminal part of its protein substrates and unfolds these before they are guided to HslV for hydrolysis. From Borrelia burgdorferi (strain ATCC 35210 / B31 / CIP 102532 / DSM 4680).
   5935..6468    +  CDS            GmR: gentamycin acetyltransferase; aacC1; confers resistance to gentamycin
