>Addgene plasmid #118232 | pBSV2G_PflaB-msfCFPBb | addgene full sequence | sequence record 231553 | Addgene NGS Result
TTGTGAGCGGATAACAATTTCACACAGGAAACAGCTATGACATGATTACGAATTCGAGCTCTGTCTGTCG
CCTCTTGTGGCTTCCGGAGGAGTTATTTATAATAAAATAAAGAATTACGACTTGAAAATTTTTAATCAAA
AAAATAAAGTTGAAGATTATAAAAAGAAGTACGAAGATAGAGAGAGAAAAGTGGAAGGTGAACTTAATAC
CTTGGATTTTACCGTTAAGCGCATGAAAGATCAAGAAAATACATTAAAGGCTTTTGATTTTAATCAAAGA
AATAAATAATAATAATTATTTTTAATGCTATTGCTATTTGCGTTTCTTTTTTTTTAATTTTTGTGCTATT
CTTTTTAACAGGCAAAAGGATTTGCCAAAGTCAGAAATTTAAATTTTATCATGGAGGAATGAGGATCCAT
GAGTAAAGGTGAAGAATTATTTACTGGTGTTGTTCCTATTTTAGTTGAATTAGATGGTGATGTTAATGGT
CATAAATTTAGTGTTAGAGGTGAAGGTGAAGGTGATGCTACTAATGGTAAATTAACTTTAAAATTTATTT
GTACTACTGGTAAATTACCTGTTCCTTGGCCTACTTTAGTTACTACTTTAACTTGGGGTGTTCAATGTTT
TAGTAGATATCCTGATCATATGAAAAGACATGATTTTTTTAAAAGTGCTATGCCTGAAGGTTATGTTCAA
GAAAGAACTATTAGTTTTAAAGATGATGGTACTTATAAAACTAGAGCTGAAGTTAAATTTGAAGGTGATA
CTTTAGTTAATAGAATTGAATTAAAAGGTATTGATTTTAAAGAAGATGGTAATATTTTAGGTCATAAATT
AGAATATAATTTTAATAGTCATAATGTTTATATTACTGCTGATAAACAAAAAAATGGTATTAAAGCTAAT
TTTAAAATTAGACATAATGTTGAAGATGGTAGTGTTCAATTAGCTGATCATTATCAACAAAATACTCCTA
TTGGTGATGGTCCTGTTTTATTACCTGATAATCATTATTTAAGTACTCAAAGTAAATTAAGTAAAGATCC
TAATGAAAAAAGAGATCATATGGTTTTATTAGAATTTGTTACTGCTGCTGGTATTACTCATGGTATGGAT
GAATTATATAAATAAGCTTGGCACTGGCCGTCGTTTTACAACGTCGTGACTGGGAAAACCCTGGCGTTAC
CCAACTTAATCGCCTTGCAGCACATCCCCCTTTCGCCAGCTGGCGTAATAGCGAAGAGGCCCGCACCGAT
CGCCCTTCCCAACAGTTGCGCAGCCTGAATGGCGAATGGCGCGGCCGCCCTAGGTTAATACCCGAGCTTC
AAGGAAGATTTCCTATTAAGGTTGAACTTAAGAGCTTAAGCATAGACGATTTGAAAAAAATTTTAAAACA
AACAAAAAATTCTTTAATAAAACAATATGTTGCGATGTTTAAGGTTTATGATTTAGATTTAAAGTTTAGT
GAGGAAGCTATAGATAGAATTGCAGAGCTTACTTTTAATATGAATCTTGAGAGTGAAAATCTTGGTGCCA
GAAGACTTCACGGTGTTATGGAAATAGTGCTTGCAGATCTTTTTTTTGAAGTGCCTGGCAGTAAGTTGAA
AAAATTTGAAATAAACTTGGACTATGTTAATAAAAAAATACAAATTAACGAACAAAAAGATTTGAATTAT
TATATAATTTAGTTAAAAGCAATTTTAAATGAGGGAGGTTTCCATATGTTACGCAGCAGCAACGATGTTA
CGCAGCAGGGCAGTCGCCCTAAAACAAAGTTAGGTGGCTCAAGTATGGGCATCATTCGCACATGTAGGCT
CGGCCCTGACCAAGTCAAATCCATGCGGGCTGCTCTTGATCTTTTCGGTCGTGAGTTCGGAGACGTAGCC
ACCTACTCCCAACATCAGCCGGACTCCGATTACCTCGGGAACTTGCTCCGTAGTAAGACATTCATCGCGC
TTGCTGCCTTCGACCAAGAAGCGGTTGTTGGCGCTCTCGCGGCTTACGTTCTGCCCAAGTTTGAGCAGCC
GCGTAGTGAGATCTATATCTATGATCTCGCAGTCTCCGGCGAGCACCGGAGGCAGGGCATTGCCACCGCG
CTCATCAATCTCCTCAAGCATGAGGCCAACGCGCTTGGTGCTTATGTGATCTACGTGCAAGCAGATTACG
GTGACGATCCCGCAGTGGCTCTCTATACAAAGTTGGGCATACGGGAAGAAGTGATGCACTTTGATATCGA
CCCAAGTACCGCCACCTAACAATTCGTTCAAGCCGAGATCGGCTTACGCGTCCAAAATCCCTTAACGTGA
GTTTTCGTTCCACTGAGCGTCAGACCCCGTAGAAAAGATCAAAGGATCTTCTTGAGATCCTTTTTTTCTG
CGCGTAATCTGCTGCTTGCAAACAAAAAAACCACCGCTACCAGCGGTGGTTTGTTTGCCGGATCAAGAGC
TACCAACTCTTTTTCCGAAGGTAACTGGCTTCAGCAGAGCGCAGATACCAAATACTGTTCTTCTAGTGTA
GCCGTAGTTAGGCCACCACTTCAAGAACTCTGTAGCACCGCCTACATACCTCGCTCTGCTAATCCTGTTA
CCAGTGGCTGCTGCCAGTGGCGATAAGTCGTGTCTTACCGGGTTGGACTCAAGACGATAGTTACCGGATA
AGGCGCAGCGGTCGGGCTGAACGGGGGGTTCGTGCACACAGCCCAGCTTGGAGCGAACGACCTACACCGA
ACTGAGATACCTACAGCGTGAGCTATGAGAAAGCGCCACGCTTCCCGAAGGGAGAAAGGCGGACAGGTAT
CCGGTAAGCGGCAGGGTCGGAACAGGAGAGCGCACGAGGGAGCTTCCAGGGGGAAACGCCTGGTATCTTT
ATAGTCCTGTCGGGTTTCGCCACCTCTGACTTGAGCGTCGATTTTTGTGATGCTCGTCAGGGGGGCGGAG
CCTATGGAAAAACGCCAGCAACGCGGCCTTTTTACGGTTCCTGGCCTTTTGCTGGCCTTTTGCTCACATG
TTCTTTCCTGCACTAGATCCCCGGCAAGTTCATCCTTAGGGTTTTCATATCTCTTAAAAAGTCAATTTCT
GCTTGATTAATTTCTTGTGGATTATTGTTTTTGCGGTTTTTCATTTTTTATCTCCTTGAGTATTGAATTT
TTTCTTATATATAAAATATAGCAAAAACTATTTTTGCCAACTTTTTTACAAAAAATTTTTTATTAAAACA
CTTAGGGCTTTGCTAAATTCTCTTTTAAAAGAACTTAGTAAAGCCCTATGGATTTAAGAACTGATTATAC
TTACGTAGTAAAAATACTACAGATATTAATAGTATAGACCATATCAAAATCATAATCAATTTATATTTAT
CTAAAATTGTGGTCCATACAAAATACAAAAAAATTAGGTTTTTCTAAATTCTATTTTAAAAGAACTTAGT
AACACCTAATCTCTAAATTACTTACAAAATTCTAAAATTAGATTTTTAGTTCTTCATATTTCTTTAAAAG
TTTTTTAAGAAAATCTTTTTGATTTTCAAAAATTTCATGCATCATAAAACTAGTAAATTTGGATTTTTTT
TTGTAAAAATCATAACTTTCTTGGGTTTTAAGTTGAAATCTTAATGGTTTTATTGGATTTTGCCTAGATT
TTTTTAACGCCGGACTTTCTTTATCTTTTATAAAATTATAAGAATTTTTAATACCATTTTCTATTAAATA
ATCTTCTTTTATAAGCCCCTCTTGCAGTGCAGTTGCTAATCTTAAATACTTATACGCTTGAGTTTTTGCT
ACATCAAAGTCTTTTATAAAATCAAGAAAAGTTTTATAACCATCAAATTTATAATATTGATTATCTTTTA
TTTCTTTTAAAATTTTAATATTTTCCACCCTGTGGAATATTTCTTTTTTGAAATTGTCATTTAACTTTTC
CTTTAGTGTCTTGTAATAAGAAATTTTACTTTCATTAATCATTAAATTTTGTTCAACATAAGTATCTATC
TTTTTTGTTAAAACTTTAACAACACGTTTTTTTTCCATAAAAATTTTCCTTTATTTTTGCAACATTTTCC
TTAATTGATATAATTGTTACTATTTTAGATTTTTTAATATCCACTTAAGAATTAATCCCTCACTAGAATA
TTTTTTATTATAGAATTCATATACATGTTTTTCTAAATCTATAAATTTATCAACAATTGCTTTATTATAG
GGTGTATCTATCTTTTCTTTTCTTAATAATCGTCTCATATTCTTTAAATAACAACAAACACTGCCGGTTT
TAAACCTAAATTCTATGTAATATATTTTTGAAAAAGTATATACATTTTCAACCCCGTTTATTTCATACTT
TACAAAAACATTATTTATTGGTTTTCTATAACCATAGTAAATGCCTAAAAATTTGTCCCCGTCTTTCATA
GGATATAGATAAAGTTTTTGAATCTCTGATTTATCTAATAATTTTTCAAAAAAAATTATACACCGCTTTT
GTTTGTTACTAACTACTCTATGCAATGCCTTTAATATTTTTGTGTGATATATATTTTTATCACCTTTTTT
TTCTTTCAGCAGGAAGATACTTTCTTTTGGAAATTTAATTTTTTGTTCATTTATTCTTGCAGCCTTAAGT
CCGATTTTCATATTTAATCCTTATATAGCCTTTCTATTTAATTCTTTTAAACTCAATAAACTTTTTTGGT
TTTTCATTAGTTCTAATAATTCGCAATAATATGTGCAAAACACTTTATTGTATTCTATTTTCTTTTGGTT
ATTCAAATATTCTTTTATAATTGGCTTTAGAAGTTCAATATTTACTTCTTTTTTTAGTTGTTCAATAAGG
ATATTGAAAATGTTTGTTTTTAAATCTTGATAATTTTGTTGAGAATTTTCTTTTTTTCTTTCAATTGACT
TCTCTAATTTACGCTTTATATTGTTTAAATCGCTATATTTATGACTTTCAATAATAAAATGAGGCTTAAA
TTTGTAATTTTCGTATATTTTTTGGAAACTTGTTTCTAATTGTTTAGAATTATATTCATTTTTTTCAAAT
TCTTTTTGAGTGTTGCATAGAATTTCCTTTAATTTTTCTTGTTTTTCTTTCATACAAGATTTAGTAAAAT
GTATATTTTTATTTTTTAGTAATTTAATTTCTATTATTTTTATGATTTTAAGTATTTTGATTATATTATC
TTTATCAATATTTAAATTGAATAAAATTGTAAGAAAAATTGAAAGAATTTTTTTACATAAAAAGTTACAT
TTATTGAAGTAATTTCTTACTTGATACTTTTCTATTTCATTAATCTTTCTTTCTTCTTTTATATTATTTT
TATTATTTAAACACTCCTTTAAATCTACACTCCCATTTTTAGTAAATCTATCTTTAAGGCCCCTTGAAAC
TCTATTTTGAAATCTTAAATCTTTTTTTTCTTGAAAGTATTTATAGATTTTTTGGTAACATTCTTTTTTT
GAAAAATTAAGTTGATAGTATATTTCGGTCCCCAAATTTACCCCTAAGTGTTTGTGATAATTAGTTGTGA
CTTTAAATTCTTTTTCTAATTTGTAAAGGTAATTTTGCAGTGTTTTTAGTTTAACGGGTGTTTGACTATT
TCTTTTAAGGTTTTCATTAAAGTAATAGAGTATGTTTTTTTGTGTGTATTTCTTATATGTTTTATTTATG
TACGCTAGTGTTGAGATAAGGACTACTAATTTATACTGTAATTTATTGTAGCAAGTTGTGGTTTTACTGG
TTTTGTTTATATTAGATAAGTTTTCCATTTATAGCTCCTTGAATACCGGATTTTTTATCTATAAAGTATA
TATATCACAATTTTGATTTAAAAGTAAATTCTTTTTTTAAAAATACAAAAATTTTTTATAAATTATATAG
ACCATGATATTGTATTAATACTAATTGATTTTAATTTAAGGTTGAACTAAAATAAACATAGTTTTGTAGA
AAATAATTTTTCATTATTTTGCTACTTGATATTGGATCGTAAAAATATTAGGGCTTTACAAAGTTCTTTT
AAAAGAGAATTTAGTAAAGCCCTAAGTCTTTTAATAAAAAATTTTTTGTAAAAAAGTTGGCAAAAATAGT
TTTTGCTATATATTTATATATAAGAAAAAATTCAATACTCAAGGAGATAAAAAATGGAAAACTTAAACAA
TAATCCACAAAAAATTAATCAAATAAATAAGCAAACTAATTTTATTGGTTTTGAAAATTTTATAGAACTT
GATAATCAAGTTAATCAAACTAAAGAAAAAAGTAAATTAAGTAAGATAGGTAAGAAATTACCCGGAATAA
GCAGTCAAGTCTAGTGCGGCCGCGCCCAATACGCAAACCGCCTCTCCCCGCGCGTTGGCCGATTCATTAA
TGCAGCTGGCACGACAGGTTTCCCGACTGGAAAGCGGGCAGTGAGCGCAACGCAATTAATGTGAGTTAGC
TCACTCATTAGGCACCCCAGGCTTTACACTTTATGCTTCCGGCTCGTATGTTGTGTGGAA
Features (pLannotate 1.2.2; 11 found; start..end, strand, type, name):
      1..17      +  protein_bind   lac operator: The lac repressor binds to the lac operator to inhibit transcription in E. coli. This inhibition can be relieved by adding lactose or isopropyl-β-D-thiogalactopyranoside (IPTG). lac repressor encoded by lacI
     62..286     +  CDS            fliD (fragment): FLID_BORBU - Protein inferred from homology: Swiss-Prot protein existence level 3. Required for the morphogenesis and for the elongation of the flagellar filament by facilitating polymerization of the flagellin monomers at the tip of growing filament. Forms a capping structure, which prevents flagellin subunits (transported through the central channel of the flagellum) from leaking out without polymerization at the distal end (By similarity). From Borrelia burgdorferi (strain ATCC 35210 / B31 / CIP 102532 / DSM 4680).
    419..1132    +  CDS            Superfolder GFP: Superfolder GFP is a basic (constitutively fluorescent) green fluorescent protein published in 2005, derived from Aequorea victoria. It is reported to be a very rapidly-maturing weak dimer.
   1142..1296    +  CDS            lacZα (fragment): LacZα fragment of β-galactosidase; lacZ fragment
   1315..1689    +  CDS            hslU (fragment): HSLU_BORBU - Protein inferred from homology: Swiss-Prot protein existence level 3. ATPase subunit of a proteasome-like degradation complex; this subunit has chaperone activity. The binding of ATP and its subsequent hydrolysis by HslU are essential for unfolding of protein substrates subsequently hydrolyzed by HslV. HslU recognizes the N-terminal part of its protein substrates and unfolds these before they are guided to HslV for hydrolysis. From Borrelia burgdorferi (strain ATCC 35210 / B31 / CIP 102532 / DSM 4680).
   1726..2259    +  CDS            GmR: gentamycin acetyltransferase; aacC1; confers resistance to gentamycin
   2362..2950    +  rep_origin     ori: high-copy-number ColE1/pMB1/pBR322/pUC origin of replication
   3916..3932    -  promoter       ADH1 promoter (fragment): S. cerevisiae ADH1; promoter for alcohol dehydrogenase 1
   6322..6414    +  CDS            lacI (fragment): lac repressor; lacI; The lac repressor binds to the lac operator to inhibit transcription in E. coli. This inhibition can be relieved by adding lactose or isopropyl-β-D-thiogalactopyranoside (IPTG).
   6427..6448    +  protein_bind   CAP binding site: CAP binding activates transcription in the presence of cAMP. E. coli catabolite activator protein
   6463..6493    +  promoter       lac promoter: promoter for the E. coli lac operon
