[The description below was written by a language model from this plasmid's Addgene catalogue record and pLannotate feature annotations shown in this document.]
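Description:
pBSV2G_PflaB-msfCFPBb is a 6.5 kb gentamicin-resistant shuttle vector built on the pBSV2G_2 backbone for use in both E. coli and the Lyme disease spirochete Borrelia burgdorferi. In E. coli it is maintained at high copy by a ColE1/pUC-type origin, and selection in either host relies on the gentamicin acetyltransferase gene (aacC1). A stretch annotated as a fragment of B. burgdorferi hslU sits immediately upstream of this marker; it probably represents borrelial genomic sequence that carries the promoter driving the resistance gene, although the record does not say so explicitly. A large region of roughly 3 kb between the origin and the lac elements is essentially unannotated apart from a very short, likely spurious, yeast ADH1 promoter match. The elements that allow replication in Borrelia would be expected to lie there, but the feature tables do not identify them.

The payload is a synthetic cassette in which the B. burgdorferi flagellin (flaB) promoter drives msfCFP, a monomeric superfolder cyan fluorescent protein. The "Bb" suffix suggests a version adapted for Borrelia. The annotation software labels this coding sequence as superfolder GFP because of its close similarity, and the fliD fragment just upstream reflects the native genomic sequence that accompanies the flaB promoter region. The cassette occupies a pUC-style cloning region flanked by remnants of lacI, the CAP binding site, the lac promoter and operator, and a lacZα fragment. The depositor and repository sequence records agree in length and feature content and differ only in their start coordinate. The plasmid serves as a fluorescent reporter for labelling and imaging B. burgdorferi cells, as part of a toolkit of fluorescent proteins, promoters and selectable markers for this organism.
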