Addgene plasmid #118232: pBSV2G_PflaB-msfCFPBb
Purpose: Gentamicin-resistant E.coli/B. burgdorferi shuttle vector; Encodes flagellin promoter driven msfCFP
Depositing lab: Christine Jacobs-Wagner. Depositing organization: Yale University. Publication: Fluorescent Proteins, Promoters, and Selectable Markers for Applications in the Lyme Disease Spirochete Borrelia burgdorferi. Takacs CN, Kloos ZA, Scott M, Rosa PA, Jacobs-Wagner C. Appl Environ Microbiol. 2018 Oct 12. pii: AEM.01824-18. doi: 10.1128/AEM.01824-18. PubMed 30315081.
Backbone
  Vector backbone: pBSV2G_2
  Vector type: Bacterial Expression
Growth in bacteria
  Bacterial resistance: Gentamicin, 10 μg/mL
  Growth temperature: 30°C
  Growth strain: DH5alpha
  Copy number: High Copy
Gene/Insert
  Gene/Insert name: flagellin promoter driven msfCFP
  Species: Synthetic
  Cloning method: Restriction Enzyme; 5′ cloning site Unknown (unknown if destroyed)
  Sequencing primers: 5′ M13R; 3′ M13F(-21)
Terms and licenses: Academic/Nonprofit Terms; Industry Terms: Not Available to Industry
Depositor comments: Please visit https://www.biorxiv.org/content/early/2018/09/21/363390 for bioRxiv preprint.
How to cite: pBSV2G_PflaB-msfCFPBb was a gift from Christine Jacobs-Wagner (Addgene plasmid # 118232 ; http://n2t.net/addgene:118232 ; RRID:Addgene_118232)
